>Addgene plasmid #196534 | pDEST15-Eps8L2 | addgene full sequence | sequence record 386579 | Addgene NGS Result
ATTTAAAACTTCATTTTTAATTTAAAAGGATCTAGGTGAAGATCCTTTTTGATAATCTCATGACCAAAAT
CCCTTAACGTGAGTTTTCGTTCCACTGAGCGTCAGACCCCGTAGAAAAGATCAAAGGATCTTCTTGAGAT
CCTTTTTTTCTGCGCGTAATCTGCTGCTTGCAAACAAAAAAACCACCGCTACCAGCGGTGGTTTGTTTGC
CGGATCAAGAGCTACCAACTCTTTTTCCGAAGGTAACTGGCTTCAGCAGAGCGCAGATACCAAATACTGT
CCTTCTAGTGTAGCCGTAGTTAGGCCACCACTTCAAGAACTCTGTAGCACCGCCTACATACCTCGCTCTG
CTAATCCTGTTACCAGTGGCTGCTGCCAGTGGCGATAAGTCGTGTCTTACCGGGTTGGACTCAAGACGAT
AGTTACCGGATAAGGCGCAGCGGTCGGGCTGAACGGGGGGTTCGTGCACACAGCCCAGCTTGGAGCGAAC
GACCTACACCGAACTGAGATACCTACAGCGTGAGCTATGAGAAAGCGCCACGCTTCCCGAAGGGAGAAAG
GCGGACAGGTATCCGGTAAGCGGCAGGGTCGGAACAGGAGAGCGCACGAGGGAGCTTCCAGGGGGAAACG
CCTGGTATCTTTATAGTCCTGTCGGGTTTCGCCACCTCTGACTTGAGCGTCGATTTTTGTGATGCTCGTC
AGGGGGGCGGAGCCTATGGAAAAACGCCAGCAACGCGGCCTTTTTACGGTTCCTGGCCTTTTGCTGGCCT
TTTGCTCACATGTTCTTTCCTGCGTTATCCCCTGATTCTGTGGATAACCGTATTACCGCCTTTGAGTGAG
CTGATACCGCTCGCCGCAGCCGAACGACCGAGCGCAGCGAGTCAGTGAGCGAGGAAGCGGAAGAGCGCCT
GATGCGGTATTTTCTCCTTACGCATCTGTGCGGTATTTCACACCGCAATGGTGCACTCTCAGTACAATCT
GCTCTGATGCCGCATAGTTAAGCCAGTATACACTCCGCTATCGCTACGTGACTGGGTCATGGCTGCGCCC
CGACACCCGCCAACACCCGCTGACGCGCCCTGACGGGCTTGTCTGCTCCCGGCATCCGCTTACAGACAAG
CTGTGACCGTCTCCGGGAGCTGCATGTGTCAGAGGTTTTCACCGTCATCACCGAAACGCGCGAGGCAGCT
GCGGTAAAGCTCATCAGCGTGGTCGTGAAGCGATTCACAGATGTCTGCCTGTTCATCCGCGTCCAGCTCG
TTGAGTTTCTCCAGAAGCGTTAATGTCTGGCTTCTGATAAAGCGGGCCATGTTAAGGGCGGTTTTTTCCT
GTTTGGTCACTGATGCCTCCGTGTAAGGGGGATTTCTGTTCATGGGGGTAATGATACCGATGAAACGAGA
GAGGATGCTCACGATACGGGTTACTGATGATGAACATGCCCGGTTACTGGAACGTTGTGAGGGTAAACAA
CTGGCGGTATGGATGCGGCGGGACCAGAGAAAAATCACTCAGGGTCAATGCCAGCGCTTCGTTAATACAG
ATGTAGGTGTTCCACAGGGTAGCCAGCAGCATCCTGCGATGCAGATCCGGAACATAATGGTGCAGGGCGC
TGACTTCCGCGTTTCCAGACTTTACGAAACACGGAAACCGAAGACCATTCATGTTGTTGCTCAGGTCGCA
GACGTTTTGCAGCAGCAGTCGCTTCACGTTCGCTCGCGTATCGGTGATTCATTCTGCTAACCAGTAAGGC
AACCCCGCCAGCCTAGCCGGGTCCTCAACGACAGGAGCACGATCATGCGCACCCGTGGCCAGGACCCAAC
GCTGCCCGAGATGCGCCGCGTGCGGCTGCTGGAGATGGCGGACGCGATGGATATGTTCTGCCAAGGGTTG
GTTTGCGCATTCACAGTTCTCCGCAAGAATTGATTGGCTCCAATTCTTGGAGTGGTGAATCCGTTAGCGA
GGTGCCGCCGGCTTCCATTCAGGTCGAGGTGGCCCGGCTCCATGCACCGCGACGCAACGCGGGGAGGCAG
ACAAGGTATAGGGCGGCGCCTACAATCCATGCCAACCCGTTCCATGTGCTCGCCGAGGCGGCATAAATCG
CCGTGACGATCAGCGGTCCAATGATCGAAGTTAGGCTGGTAAGAGCCGCGAGCGATCCTTGAAGCTGTCC
CTGATGGTCGTCATCTACCTGCCTGGACAGCATGGCCTGCAACGCGGGCATCCCGATGCCGCCGGAAGCG
AGAAGAATCATAATGGGGAAGGCCATCCAGCCTCGCGTCGCGAACGCCAGCAAGACGTAGCCCAGCGCGT
CGGCCGCCATGCCGGCGATAATGGCCTGCTTCTCGCCGAAACGTTTGGTGGCGGGACCAGTGACGAAGGC
TTGAGCGAGGGCGTGCAAGATTCCGAATACCGCAAGCGACAGGCCGATCATCGTCGCGCTCCAGCGAAAG
CGGTCCTCGCCGAAAATGACCCAGAGCGCTGCCGGCACCTGTCCTACGAGTTGCATGATAAAGAAGACAG
TCATAAGTGCGGCGACGATAGTCATGCCCCGCGCCCACCGGAAGGAGCTGACTGGGTTGAAGGCTCTCAA
GGGCATCGGTCGATCGACGCTCTCCCTTATGCGACTCCTGCATTAGGAAGCAGCCCAGTAGTAGGTTGAG
GCCGTTGAGCACCGCCGCCGCAAGGAATGGTGCATGCAAGGAGATGGCGCCCAACAGTCCCCCGGCCACG
GGGCCTGCCACCATACCCACGCCGAAACAAGCGCTCATGAGCCCGAAGTGGCGAGCCCGATCTTCCCCAT
CGGTGATGTCGGCGATATAGGCGCCAGCAACCGCACCTGTGGCGCCGGTGATGCCGGCCACGATGCGTCC
GGCGTAGAGGATCGAGATCTCGATCCCGCGAAATTAATACGACTCACTATAGGGAGACCACAACGGTTTC
CCTCTAGAAATAATTTTGTTTAACTTTAAGAAGGAGATATACATATGTCCCCTATACTAGGTTATTGGAA
AATTAAGGGCCTTGTGCAACCCACTCGACTTCTTTTGGAATATCTTGAAGAAAAATATGAAGAGCATTTG
TATGAGCGCGATGAAGGTGATAAATGGCGAAACAAAAAGTTTGAATTGGGTTTGGAGTTTCCCAATCTTC
CTTATTATATTGATGGTGATGTTAAATTAACACAGTCTATGGCCATCATACGTTATATAGCTGACAAGCA
CAACATGTTGGGTGGTTGTCCAAAAGAGCGTGCAGAGATTTCAATGCTTGAAGGAGCGGTTTTGGATATT
AGATACGGTGTTTCGAGAATTGCATATAGTAAAGACTTTGAAACTCTCAAAGTTGATTTTCTTAGCAAGC
TACCTGAAATGCTGAAAATGTTCGAAGATCGTTTATGTCATAAAACATATTTAAATGGTGATCATGTAAC
CCATCCTGACTTCATGTTGTATGACGCTCTTGATGTTGTTTTATACATGGACCCAATGTGCCTGGATGCG
TTCCCAAAATTAGTTTGTTTTAAAAAACGTATTGAAGCTATCCCACAAATTGATAAGTACTTGAAATCCA
GCAAGTATATAGCATGGCCTTTGCAGGGCTGGCAAGCCACGTTTGGTGGTGGCGACCATCCTCCAAAATC
GGATCTGGTTCCGCGTCCATGGTCGAATCAAACAAGTTTGTACAAAAAAGCAGGCTTGAGCCAGTCCGGG
GCCGTGAGCTGCTGCCCGGGTGCCACCAATGGCAGCCTGGGCCGGTCCGACGGTGTGGCCAAGATGAGCC
CCAAGGACCTGTTTGAGCAGAGGAAGAAGTATTCCAACTCCAACGTCATCATGCACGAGACCTCGCAGTA
CCACGTCCAGCACCTGGCCACATTCATCATGGACAAGAGCGAAGCCATCACGTCTGTGGACGACGCCATC
CGGAAGCTGGTGCAGCTGAGCTCCAAGGAGAAGATCTGGACCCAGGAGATGCTGCTGCAGGTGAACGACC
AGTCGCTGCGGCTGCTGGACATCGAGTCACAGGAGGAGCTGGAAGACTTCCCGCTGCCCACGGTGCAGCG
CAGCCAGACGGTCCTCAACCAGCTGCGCTACCCGTCTGTGCTGCTGCTCGTGTGCCAGGACTCGGAGCAG
AGCAAGCCGGATGTCCACTTCTTCCACTGCGATGAGGTGGAGGCAGAGCTGGTGCACGAGGACATCGAGA
GCGCGTTGGCCGACTGCCGGCTGGGCAAGAAGATGCGGCCGCAGACCCTGAAGGGACACCAGGAGAAGAT
TCGGCAGCGGCAGTCCATCCTGCCTCCTCCCCAGGGCCCGGCGCCCATCCCCTTCCAGCACCGCGGCGGG
GATTCCCCGGAGGCCAAGAATCGCGTGGGCCCGCAGGTGCCACTCAGCGAGCCAGGTTTCCGCCGTCGGG
AGTCGCAGGAGGAGCCGCGGGCCGTGCTGGCTCAGAAGATAGAGAAGGAGACGCAAATCCTCAACTGCGC
CCTGGACGACATCGAGTGGTTTGTGGCCCGGCTGCAGAAGGCAGCCGAGGCTTTCAAGCAGCTGAACCAG
CGGAAAAAGGGGAAGAAGAAGGGCAAGAAGGCGCCAGCAGAGGGCGTCCTCACACTGCGGGCACGGCCCC
CCTCTGAGGGCGAGTTCATCGACTGCTTCCAGAAAATCAAGCTGGCGATTAACTTGCTGGCAAAGCTGCA
GAAGCACATCCAGAACCCCAGCGCCGCGGAGCTCGTGCACTTCCTCTTCGGGCCTCTGGACCTGATCGTC
AACACCTGCAGTGGCCCAGACATCGCACGCTCCGTCTCCTGCCCACTGCTCTCCCGAGATGCCGTGGACT
TCCTGCGCGGCCACCTGGTCCCTAAGGAGATGTCGCTGTGGGAGTCACTGGGAGAGAGCTGGATGCGGCC
CCGTTCCGAGTGGCCGCGGGAGCCACAGGTGCCCCTCTACGTGCCCAAGTTCCACAGCGGCTGGGAGCCT
CCTGTGGATGTGCTGCAGGAGGCCCCCTGGGAGGTGGAGGGGCTGGCGTCTGCCCCCATCGAGGAGGTGA
GTCCAGTGTCGAGGCAAAGTATCCGGAACTCCCAGAAGCACAGCCCCACTTCAGAGCCCACCCCCCCGGG
GGATGCCCTACCACCAGTCAGCTCCCCACATACTCACAGGGGCTACCAGCCAACACCAGCCATGGCCAAA
TATGTGAAAATTCTCTATGACTTCACAGCCCGAAATGCCAACGAGCTATCGGTGCTCAAGGATGAGGTCC
TAGAGGTGCTGGAGGACGGCCGGCAGTGGTGGAAGCTGCGCAGCCGCAGCGGCCAGGCGGGGTACGTGCC
CTGCAACATCCTAGGCGAGGCGCGACCGGAGGACGCCGGCGCCCCGTTCGAGCAGGCCGGTCAGAAGTAC
TGGGGCCCCGCCAGCCCGACCCACAAGCTACCCCCAAGCTTCCCGGGCAATAAGGACGAACTCATGCAGC
ACATGGACGAGGTCAACGACGAGCTCATCCGCAAGATATCGAATATAAGGGCGCAGCCACAGAGGCACTT
CCGCGTGGAGCGCAGCCAGCCCGTGAGCCAGCCGCTCACCTACGAGTCGGGTCCGGACGAGGTCCGCGCC
TGGCTGGAAGCCAAGGCCTTCAGCCCGCGGATCGTGGAGAACCTGGGCATCCTGACCGGGCCGCAGCTCT
TCTCCCTCAACAAGGAGGAGCTGAAGAAAGTGTGCGGCGAGGAGGGCGTCCGCGTGTACAGCCAGCTCAC
CATGCAGAAGGCCTTCCTGGAGAAGCAGCAAAGTGGGTCGGAGCTGGAAGAACTCATGAACAAGTTTCAT
TCCATGAATCAGAGGAGGGGGGAGGACAGCACCCAGCTTTCTTGTACAAAGTGGTTTGATTCGACCCGGG
ATCCGGCTGCTAACAAAGCCCGAAAGGAAGCTGAGTTGGCTGCTGCCACCGCTGAGCAATAACTAGCATA
ACCCCTTGGGGCCTCTAAACGGGTCTTGAGGGGTTTTTTGCTGAAAGGAGGAACTATATCCGGATATCCA
CAGGACGGGTGTGGTCGCCATGATCGCGTAGTCGATAGTGGCTCCAAGTAGCGAAGCGAGCAGGACTGGG
CGGCGGCCAAAGCGGTCGGACAGTGCTCCGAGAACGGGTGCGCATAGAAATTGCATCAACGCATATAGCG
CTAGCAGCACGCCATAGTGACTGGCGATGCTGTCGGAATGGACGATATCCCGCAAGAGGCCCGGCAGTAC
CGGCATAACCAAGCCTATGCCTACAGCATCCAGGGTGACGGTGCCGAGGATGACGATGAGCGCATTGTTA
GATTTCATACACGGTGCCTGACTGCGTTAGCAATTTAACTGTGATAAACTACCGCATTAAAGCTTATCGA
TGATAAGCTGTCAAACATGAGAATTCTTGAAGACGAAAGGGCCTCGTGATACGCCTATTTTTATAGGTTA
ATGTCATGATAATAATGGTTTCTTAGACGTCAGGTGGCACTTTTCGGGGAAATGTGCGCGGAACCCCTAT
TTGTTTATTTTTCTAAATACATTCAAATATGTATCCGCTCATGAGACAATAACCCTGATAAATGCTTCAA
TAATATTGAAAAAGGAAGAGTATGAGTATTCAACATTTCCGTGTCGCCCTTATTCCCTTTTTTGCGGCAT
TTTGCCTTCCTGTTTTTGCTCACCCAGAAACGCTGGTGAAAGTAAAAGATGCTGAAGATCAGTTGGGTGC
ACGAGTGGGTTACATCGAACTGGATCTCAACAGCGGTAAGATCCTTGAGAGTTTTCGCCCCGAAGAACGT
TTTCCAATGATGAGCACTTTTAAAGTTCTGCTATGTGGCGCGGTATTATCCCGTGTTGACGCCGGGCAAG
AGCAACTCGGTCGCCGCATACACTATTCTCAGAATGACTTGGTTGAGTACTCACCAGTCACAGAAAAGCA
TCTTACGGATGGCATGACAGTAAGAGAATTATGCAGTGCTGCCATAACCATGAGTGATAACACTGCGGCC
AACTTACTTCTGACAACGATCGGAGGACCGAAGGAGCTAACCGCTTTTTTGCACAACATGGGGGATCATG
TAACTCGCCTTGATCGTTGGGAACCGGAGCTGAATGAAGCCATACCAAACGACGAGCGTGACACCACGAT
GCCTGCAGCAATGGCAACAACGTTGCGCAAACTATTAACTGGCGAACTACTTACTCTAGCTTCCCGGCAA
CAATTAATAGACTGGATGGAGGCGGATAAAGTTGCAGGACCACTTCTGCGCTCGGCCCTTCCGGCTGGCT
GGTTTATTGCTGATAAATCTGGAGCCGGTGAGCGTGGGTCTCGCGGTATCATTGCAGCACTGGGGCCAGA
TGGTAAGCCCTCCCGTATCGTAGTTATCTACACGACGGGGAGTCAGGCAACTATGGATGAACGAAATAGA
CAGATCGCTGAGATAGGTGCCTCACTGATTAAGCATTGGTAACTGTCAGACCAAGTTTACTCATATATAC
TTTAGATTG
Features (pLannotate 1.2.2; 17 found; start..end, strand, type, name):
    134..722     +  rep_origin     ori: high-copy-number ColE1/pMB1/pBR322/pUC origin of replication
    908..1047    -  misc_feature   bom: basis of mobility region from pBR322
   1149..1340    -  CDS            rop: Rop protein, which maintains plasmids at low copy number; rop
   1357..1737    +  CDS            YPB1_ECOLX: Protein predicted: Swiss-Prot protein existence level 4. From Escherichia coli.
   1979..2883    -  CDS            TcR (fragment): tetracycline efflux protein; tet; confers resistance to tetracycline
   2905..2923    +  promoter       T7 promoter: promoter for bacteriophage T7 RNA polymerase
   2955..2977    +  RBS            RBS: efficient ribosome binding site from bacteriophage T7 gene 10 (Olins and Rangwala, 1989)
   2985..3638    +  CDS            GST26_SCHJA: Experimental evidence at protein level: Swiss-Prot protein existence level 1. GST isoenzymes appear to play a central role in the parasite detoxification system. Other functions are also suspected including a role in increasing the solubility of haematin in the parasite gut. From Schistosoma japonicum (Blood fluke).
   3672..3696    +  protein_bind   attB1: mutant version of attB; recombination site for the Gateway® BP reaction BP Clonase™
   3696..5840    +  CDS            EPS8L2: ES8L2_HUMAN - Also known as EPS8R2. Experimental evidence at protein level: Swiss-Prot protein existence level 1. Stimulates guanine exchange activity of SOS1. May play a role in membrane ruffling and remodeling of the actin cytoskeleton. In the cochlea, is required for stereocilia maintenance in adult hair cells (By similarity). From Homo sapiens (Human).
   5841..5865    -  protein_bind   attB2: mutant version of attB; recombination site for the Gateway® BP reaction BP Clonase™
   5886..5935    +  CDS            SET1 (fragment): solubility-enhancement tag derived from T7 phage gene 10B
   5943..5990    +  terminator     T7 terminator: transcription terminator for bacteriophage T7 RNA polymerase
   6016..6308    -  CDS            TcR (fragment): tetracycline efflux protein; tet; confers resistance to tetracycline
   6356..6384    -  promoter       tet promoter: E. coli promoter for tetracycline efflux protein gene
   6497..6601    +  promoter       AmpR promoter: bla
   6602..7462    +  CDS            AmpR: β-lactamase; bla; confers resistance to ampicillin, carbenicillin, and related antibiotics
