[The description below was written by a language model from this plasmid's Addgene catalogue record and pLannotate feature annotations shown in this document.]
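Description:
pDEST15-Eps8L2 is a bacterial expression plasmid built on the Gateway destination vector pDEST15, designed to produce full-length human EPS8L2 as an N-terminal glutathione S-transferase (GST) fusion in E. coli. The sequenced plasmid is about 7.5 kb and has a pBR322-type backbone. It carries a ColE1/pMB1-family origin together with the bom mobility region and the rop gene. The catalogue lists the plasmid as high copy, although rop normally moderates copy number. Selection is by ampicillin through the β-lactamase gene and its native promoter. The two tetracycline-resistance fragments and the tet promoter flanking the expression cassette are non-functional remnants of the pBR322 tet gene, which the cassette interrupts.

The expression unit runs from a T7 promoter and the phage T7 gene 10 ribosome binding site into the Schistosoma japonicum GST coding sequence. This is followed by attB1, the roughly 2.1 kb EPS8L2 open reading frame, attB2 and a T7 terminator. The attB sites are the scars left by the Gateway LR recombination that transferred the insert from an entry clone, and attB1 forms a short linker between GST and EPS8L2. A short annotated match to a T7 gene 10-derived sequence just upstream of the terminator appears to be vector sequence rather than an intended tag. The catalogue also names a lac UV5 promoter, but no such element is annotated on the plasmid. That promoter usually drives T7 RNA polymerase in DE3 lysogen host strains, so the entry may refer to the host system.

The GST moiety permits glutathione-affinity purification and pull-down assays. The associated study concerns Eps8L2 and Ctdnep1 in the regulation of dorsal actin cables and nuclear positioning during cell migration.
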