Addgene plasmid #196534: pDEST15-Eps8L2
Purpose: Expression of GST-Eps8L2-FL
Depositing lab: Edgar Gomes. Depositing organization: Fundação GIMM- Gulbenkian Institute for Molecular Medicine. Publication: Ctdnep1 and Eps8L2 regulate dorsal actin cables for nuclear positioning during cell migration. Calero-Cuenca FJ, Osorio DS, Carvalho-Marques S, Sridhara SC, Oliveira LM, Jiao Y, Diaz J, Janota CS, Cadot B, Gomes ER. Curr Biol. 2021 Apr 12;31(7):1521-1530.e8. doi: 10.1016/j.cub.2021.01.007. Epub 2021 Feb 9. PubMed 33567288.
Backbone
  Vector backbone: pDEST15
  Vector type: Bacterial Expression
Growth in bacteria
  Bacterial resistance: Ampicillin, 100 μg/mL
  Growth temperature: 37°C
  Growth strain: DH5alpha
  Copy number: High Copy
Gene/Insert
  Gene/Insert name: Eps8L2
  Species: H. sapiens (human)
  Insert size (bp): 2144
  Entrez Gene: EPS8L2 (a.k.a. EPS8R2, MGC3088, FLJ16738, FLJ21935, FLJ22171, MGC126530)
  Promoter: T7 promoter; lac UV5 promoter
  Tag / fusion protein: GST (N terminal on insert)
  Cloning method: Gateway Cloning
Terms and licenses: Academic/Nonprofit Terms; Industry Terms: Not Available to Industry
How to cite: pDEST15-Eps8L2 was a gift from Edgar Gomes (Addgene plasmid # 196534 ; http://n2t.net/addgene:196534 ; RRID:Addgene_196534)
